>Addgene plasmid #168670 | pDONR223 HCoV-NL63 NSP4_stop | depositor partial sequence | sequence record 326879 | Inserted CDS with Stop codon
ATGGGTTTTAAACGTACTTATAATTTTCTGTGGTATGTATGTTTATTTGTTGTTGCATTGTTTATTGGTG
TCTCATTTATTGATTATACAACCACTGTAACTAGCTTTCATGGTTATGATTTTAAGTACATTGAGAATGG
TCAGTTGAAGGTGTTTGAAGCACCTTTACACTGTGTTCGTAATGTTTTTGATAATTTTAATCAATGGCAT
GAGGCTAAGTTTGGTGTTGTTACTACTAATAGTGATAAATGTCCTATAGTTGTTGGTGTTTCAGAGCGTA
TTAATGTTGTTCCTGGTGTTCCAACAAATGTATATTTGGTAGGAAAGACTCTTGTTTTTACATTACAGGC
TGCTTTTGGAAACACAGGTGTTTGTTATGACTTTGATGGTGTTACCACTAGTGATAAGTGTATTTTTAAT
TCTGCTTGTACTAGGTTGGAAGGTTTGGGTGGTGACAATGTTTATTGTTACAACACTGATCTTATTGAAG
GTTCTAAACCTTATAGTACTTTACAGCCCAATGCGTATTATAAGTATGATGCTAAAAATTATGTACGTTT
TCCAGAAATTTTAGCTAGAGGTTTTGGCTTACGTACTATTAGAACTTTGGCTACACGTTATTGTAGAGTT
GGTGAATGCCGTGACTCACATAAAGGTGTTTGTTTTGGTTTTGATAAATGGTATGTTAATGATGGACGTG
TTGATGACGGTTACATTTGTGGTGATGGTCTTATAGACCTTCTTGTTAATGTACTCTCAATCTTTAGTTC
ATCTTTTAGCGTTGTGGCTATGTCTGGACATATGTTGTTTAATTTTCTTTTTGCAGCATTTATTACATTT
TTGTGCTTTTTAGTTACTAAATTTAAACGTGTTTTTGGTGATCTTTCTTATGGTGTTTTTACTGTTGTTT
GTGCAACTTTGATTAATAACATTTCTTATGTTGTTACTCAAAATTTATTTTTTATGTTGCTTTATGCTAT
TTTGTATTTTGTTTTTACTAGGACAGTGCGTTATGCTTGGATTTGGCATATTGCATACATTGTTGCATAC
TTCTTGTTAATACCATGGTGGCTTCTCACATGGTTTAGTTTTGCTGCATTTTTAGAGCTTTTACCTAATG
TTTTTAAGTTAAAAATCTCTACTCAATTGTTTGAAGGTGATAAGTTTATAGGTACTTTTGAGAGTGCTGC
TGCAGGTACATTTGTTCTTGACATGCGTTCTTATGAAAGGCTGATAAATACTATTTCACCTGAGAAACTT
AAGAATTATGCTGCAAGTTATAATAAATATAAATATTATAGTGGTAGTGCTAGTGAGGCTGATTATCGTT
GTGCTTGTTATGCTCATTTAGCCAAGGCTATGTTAGATTATGCAAAAGATCATAATGACATGTTATATTC
TCCACCTACTATTAGCTACAATTCCACCTTACAATAA
