[The description below was written by a language model from this plasmid's Addgene catalogue record.]
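Description:
pDONR223 HCoV-NL63 NSP4_stop is a Gateway-compatible Entry clone built on the pDONR223 donor backbone (about 5 kb without insert) and carrying the coding sequence for non-structural protein 4 (NSP4) of human coronavirus NL63. The roughly 1.4 kb insert corresponds to a segment of the viral ORF1ab replicase polyprotein gene, from which NSP4 is normally released by proteolytic processing. It was introduced by Gateway recombinational cloning. The plasmid is propagated in standard E. coli cloning strains under spectinomycin selection. The record does not state the origin of replication and lists the copy number as unknown. M13 forward and reverse primer sites flank the insert for sequence verification.

As an Entry vector, the construct is not itself designed for expression, and the record lists no promoter, tag or reporter associated with the insert. In a Gateway Entry clone, the open reading frame is expected to sit between attL recombination sites, allowing transfer by LR recombination into Destination vectors that supply the promoter, fusion partners and host-specific elements. The "_stop" suffix suggests that this version retains a stop codon at the end of the ORF. Such a clone would suit native or N-terminally tagged expression rather than C-terminal fusions, although the record does not spell this out.

The plasmid belongs to a collection of human coronavirus protein-coding sequences assembled as a flexible, multipurpose Entry clone resource. Collections of this kind allow viral ORFs to be moved into different expression or assay systems for functional and interaction studies.
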