Addgene plasmid #168670: pDONR223 HCoV-NL63 NSP4_stop
Purpose: Gateway-compatible Entry vector
Depositing lab: Fritz Roth. Depositing organization: Sinai Health System. Publication: A resource of human coronavirus protein-coding sequences in a flexible, multipurpose Gateway Entry clone collection. Weller B, Lin CW, Pogoutse O, Sauer M, Marin-de la Rosa N, Strobel A, Young V, Knapp JJ, Rayhan A, Falter C, Kim DK, Roth FP, Falter-Braun P. G3 (Bethesda). 2023 Jul 5;13(7):jkad105. doi: 10.1093/g3journal/jkad105. PubMed 37267226.
Backbone
  Vector backbone: pDONR223
  Backbone manufacturer: Rual et al, Genome Res. 14:2128-2135, 2004.
  Backbone size w/o insert (bp): 5005
  Vector type: Other
Growth in bacteria
  Bacterial resistance: Spectinomycin, 50 μg/mL
  Growth temperature: 37°C
  Growth strain: DH5alpha
  Copy number: Unknown
Gene/Insert
  Gene/Insert name: NSP4
  Species: Other
  Insert size (bp): 1431
  Entrez Gene: ORF1ab (a.k.a. HCNV63gp1)
  Cloning method: Gateway Cloning
  Sequencing primers: 5′ m13-For; 3′ m13-Rev
Resource information
  A portion of this plasmid was derived from a plasmid made by: Falter-Braun Lab
Terms and licenses: Academic/Nonprofit Terms; Industry Terms
How to cite: pDONR223 HCoV-NL63 NSP4_stop was a gift from Fritz Roth (Addgene plasmid # 168670 ; http://n2t.net/addgene:168670 ; RRID:Addgene_168670)
